>Addgene plasmid #143369 | TFORF2383 | addgene full sequence | sequence record 400335 | Addgene NGS Result
TTAATGTAGTCTTATGCAATACTCTTGTAGTCTTGCAACATGGTAACGATGAGTTAGCAACATGCCTTAC
AAGGAGAGAAAAAGCACCGTGCATGCCGATTGGTGGAAGTAAGGTGGTACGATCGTGCCTTATTAGGAAG
GCAACAGACGGGTCTGACATGGATTGGACGAACCACTGAATTGCCGCATTGCAGAGATATTGTATTTAAG
TGCCTAGCTCGATACATAAACGGGTCTCTCTGGTTAGACCAGATCTGAGCCTGGGAGCTCTCTGGCTAAC
TAGGGAACCCACTGCTTAAGCCTCAATAAAGCTTGCCTTGAGTGCTTCAAGTAGTGTGTGCCCGTCTGTT
GTGTGACTCTGGTAACTAGAGATCCCTCAGACCCTTTTAGTCAGTGTGGAAAATCTCTAGCAGTGGCGCC
CGAACAGGGACTTGAAAGCGAAAGGGAAACCAGAGGAGCTCTCTCGACGCAGGACTCGGCTTGCTGAAGC
GCGCACGGCAAGAGGCGAGGGGCGGCGACTGGTGAGTACGCCAAAAATTTTGACTAGCGGAGGCTAGAAG
GAGAGAGATGGGTGCGAGAGCGTCAGTATTAAGCGGGGGAGAATTAGATCGCGATGGGAAAAAATTCGGT
TAAGGCCAGGGGGAAAGAAAAAATATAAATTAAAACATATAGTATGGGCAAGCAGGGAGCTAGAACGATT
CGCAGTTAATCCTGGCCTGTTAGAAACATCAGAAGGCTGTAGACAAATACTGGGACAGCTACAACCATCC
CTTCAGACAGGATCAGAAGAACTTAGATCATTATATAATACAGTAGCAACCCTCTATTGTGTGCATCAAA
GGATAGAGATAAAAGACACCAAGGAAGCTTTAGACAAGATAGAGGAAGAGCAAAACAAAAGTAAGACCAC
CGCACAGCAAGCGGCCGCTGATCTTCAGACCTGGAGGAGGAGATATGAGGGACAATTGGAGAAGTGAATT
ATATAAATATAAAGTAGTAAAAATTGAACCATTAGGAGTAGCACCCACCAAGGCAAAGAGAAGAGTGGTG
CAGAGAGAAAAAAGAGCAGTGGGAATAGGAGCTTTGTTCCTTGGGTTCTTGGGAGCAGCAGGAAGCACTA
TGGGCGCAGCGTCAATGACGCTGACGGTACAGGCCAGACAATTATTGTCTGGTATAGTGCAGCAGCAGAA
CAATTTGCTGAGGGCTATTGAGGCGCAACAGCATCTGTTGCAACTCACAGTCTGGGGCATCAAGCAGCTC
CAGGCAAGAATCCTGGCTGTGGAAAGATACCTAAAGGATCAACAGCTCCTGGGGATTTGGGGTTGCTCTG
GAAAACTCATTTGCACCACTGCTGTGCCTTGGAATGCTAGTTGGAGTAATAAATCTCTGGAACAGATTTG
GAATCACACGACCTGGATGGAGTGGGACAGAGAAATTAACAATTACACAAGCTTAATACACTCCTTAATT
GAAGAATCGCAAAACCAGCAAGAAAAGAATGAACAAGAATTATTGGAATTAGATAAATGGGCAAGTTTGT
GGAATTGGTTTAACATAACAAATTGGCTGTGGTATATAAAATTATTCATAATGATAGTAGGAGGCTTGGT
AGGTTTAAGAATAGTTTTTGCTGTACTTTCTATAGTGAATAGAGTTAGGCAGGGATATTCACCATTATCG
TTTCAGACCCACCTCCCAACCCCGAGGGGACCCATGCATTGCATCTCAATTAGTCAGCAACCAGGTGTGG
AAAGTCCCCAGGCTCCCCAGCAGGCAGAAGTATGCAAAGCATGCGTCTCAATTAGTCAGCAACCATAGTC
CCGCCCCTAACTCCGCCCATCCCGCCCCTAACTCCGCCCAGTTCCGCCCATTCTCCGCCCCATGGCTGAC
TAATTTTTTTTATTTATGCAGAGGCCGAGGCCGCCTCGGCCTCTGAGCTATTCCAGAAGTAGTGAGGAGG
CTTTTTTGGAGGCCTAGGCTTTTGCAAAAAGCTTTCTAGAGGTACCACCGGAGCTTACCATGACCGAGTA
CAAGCCCACGGTGCGCCTCGCCACCCGCGACGACGTCCCCAGGGCCGTACGCACCCTCGCCGCCGCGTTC
GCCGACTACCCCGCCACGCGCCACACCGTCGATCCGGACCGCCACATCGAGCGGGTCACCGAGCTGCAAG
AACTCTTCCTCACGCGCGTCGGGCTCGACATCGGCAAGGTGTGGGTCGCGGACGACGGCGCCGCCGTGGC
GGTCTGGACCACGCCGGAGAGCGTCGAAGCGGGGGCGGTGTTCGCCGAGATCGGCCCGCGCATGGCCGAG
TTGAGCGGTTCCCGGCTGGCCGCGCAGCAACAGATGGAAGGCCTCCTGGCGCCGCACCGGCCCAAGGAGC
CCGCGTGGTTCCTGGCCACCGTCGGCGTCTCGCCCGACCACCAGGGCAAGGGTCTGGGCAGCGCCGTCGT
GCTCCCCGGAGTGGAGGCGGCCGAGCGCGCCGGGGTGCCCGCCTTCCTGGAGACCTCCGCGCCCCGCAAC
CTCCCCTTCTACGAGCGGCTCGGCTTCACCGTCACCGCCGACGTCGAGGTGCCCGAAGGACCGCGCACCT
GGTGCATGACCCGCAAGCCCGGTGCCAGTTAACGAATTCTAGATCTTGAGACAAATGGCAGTATTCATCC
ACAATTTTAAAAGAAAAGGGGGGATTGGGGGGTACAGTGCAGGGGAAAGAATAGTAGACATAATAGCAAC
AGACATACAAACTAAAGAATTACAAAAACAAATTACAAAAATTCAAAATTTTCGGGTTTATTACAGGGAC
AGCAGAGATCCACTTTGGCGCCGGCTCGAGGCCTGCAGGTGCAAAGATGGATAAAGTTTTAAACAGAGAG
GAATCTTTGCAGCTAATGGACCTTCTAGGTCTTGAAAGGAGTGGGAATTGGCTCCGGTGCCCGTCAGTGG
GCAGAGCGCACATCGCCCACAGTCCCCGAGAAGTTGGGGGGAGGGGTCGGCAATTGAACCGGTGCCTAGA
GAAGGTGGCGCGGGGTAAACTGGGAAAGTGATGTCGTGTACTGGCTCCGCCTTTTTCCCGAGGGTGGGGG
AGAACCGTATATAAGTGCAGTAGTCGCCGTGAACGTTCTTTTTCGCAACGGGTTTGCCGCCAGAACACAG
GTAAGTGCCGTGTGTGGTTCCCGCGGGCCTGGCCTCTTTACGGGTTATGGCCCTTGCGTGCCTTGAATTA
CTTCCACCTGGCTGCAGTACGTGATTCTTGATCCCGAGCTTCGGGTTGGAAGTGGGTGGGAGAGTTCGAG
GCCTTGCGCTTAAGGAGCCCCTTCGCCTCGTGCTTGAGTTGAGGCCTGGCCTGGGCGCTGGGGCCGCCGC
GTGCGAATCTGGTGGCACCTTCGCGCCTGTCTCGCTGCTTTCGATAAGTCTCTAGCCATTTAAAATTTTT
GATGACCTGCTGCGACGCTTTTTTTCTGGCAAGATAGTCTTGTAAATGCGGGCCAAGATCTGCACACTGG
TATTTCGGTTTTTGGGGCCGCGGGCGGCGACGGGGCCCGTGCGTCCCAGCGCACATGTTCGGCGAGGCGG
GGCCTGCGAGCGCGGCCACCGAGAATCGGACGGGGGTAGTCTCAAGCTGGCCGGCCTGCTCTGGTGCCTG
GCCTCGCGCCGCCGTGTATCGCCCCGCCCTGGGCGGCAAGGCTGGCCCGGTCGGCACCAGTTGCGTGAGC
GGAAAGATGGCCGCTTCCCGGCCCTGCTGCAGGGAGCTCAAAATGGAGGACGCGGCGCTCGGGAGAGCGG
GCGGGTGAGTCACCCACACAAAGGAAAAGGGCCTTTCCGTCCTCAGCCGTCGCTTCATGTGACTCCACGG
AGTACCGGGCGCCGTCCAGGCACCTCGATTAGTTCTCGAGCTTTTGGAGTACGTCGTCTTTAGGTTGGGG
GGAGGGGTTTTATGCGATGGAGTTTCCCCACACTGAGTGGGTGGAGACTGAAGTTAGGCCAGCTTGGCAC
TTGATGTAATTCTCCTTGGAATTTGCCCTTTTTGAGTTTGGATCTTGGTTCATTCTCAAGCCTCAGACAG
TGGTTCAAAGTTTTTTTCTTCCATTTCAGGTGTCGTGAGGCTAGCACCGCCACCATGGCTGAGGACTGGC
TGGACTGCCCGGCCCTGGGCCCTGGCTGGAAGCGCCGCGAAGTCTTTCGCAAGTCAGGGGCCACCTGTGG
ACGCTCAGACACCTATTACCAGAGCCCCACAGGAGACAGGATCCGAAGCAAAGTTGAGCTGACTCGATAC
CTGGGCCCTGCGTGTGATCTCACCCTCTTCGACTTCAAACAAGGCATCTTGTGCTATCCAGCCCCCAAGG
CCCATCCCGTGGCGGTTGCCAGCAAGAAGCGAAAGAAGCCTTCAAGGCCAGCCAAGACTCGGAAACGTCA
GGTTGGACCCCAGAGTGGTGAGGTCAGGAAGGAGGCCCCGAGGGATGAGACCAAGGCTGACACTGACACA
GCCCCAGCTTCATTCCCTGCTCCTGGGTGCTGTGAGAACTGTGGAATCAGCTTCTCAGGGGATGGCACCC
AAAGGCAGCGGCTCAAAACGTTGTGCAAAGACTGTCGAGCACAGAGAATTGCCTTCAACCGGGAACAGAG
AATGTTTAAGAGCCGAGGGTGTGGAGTATGCCGGGGCTGTCAGACCCAAGAGGATTGTGGCCATTGCCCC
ATCTGCCTTCGCCCTCCCCGCCCTGGTCTCAGGCGCCAGTGGAAATGTGTCCAGCGACGTTGCCTACGGG
GTAAACATGCCCGCCGCAAGGGAGGCTGTGACTCCAAGATGGCTGCCAGGCGGCGCCCCGGAGCCCAGCC
ACTGCCTCCACCACCCCCATCACAGTCCCCAGAGCCCACAGAGCCGCACCCCAGAGCCCTGGCCCCCTCG
CCACCTGCCGAGTTCATCTATTACTGTGTAGACGAGGACGAGCTACCCTACACGAACCGCCGGCAGAACC
GCAAGTGCGGGGCCTGTGCAGCCTGCCTACGGCGGATGGACTGTGGCCGCTGCGACTTCTGCTGCGACAA
GCCCAAATTCGGGGGCAGCAACCAGAAGCGCCAGAAGTGTCGTTGGCGCCAATGCCTGCAGTTTGCCATG
AAGCGGCTGCTGCCCAGTGTCTGGTCAGAGTCTGAGGATGGGGCAGGATCGCCCCCACCTTACCGTCGTC
GAAAGAGGCCCAGCTCTGCCCGACGGCACCATCTTGGCCCTACCTTGAAGCCCACCTTGGCTACACGCAC
AGCCCAACCAGACCATACCCAGGCTCCAACGAAGCAGGAAGCAGGTGGTGGCTTTGTGCTGCCCCCGCCT
GGCACTGACCTTGTGTTTTTACGGGAAGGCGCAAGCAGTCCTGTGCAGGTGCCGGGCCCTGTTGCAGCTT
CCACAGAAGCCCTGTTGCAGGAGGCCCAGTGCTCTGGCCTGAGTTGGGTTGTGGCCTTACCCCAGGTGAA
GCAAGAGAAGGCGGATACCCAGGACGAGTGGACACCAGGCACAGCTGTCCTGACTTCTCCCGTATTGGTG
CCTGGCTGCCCTAGCAAGGCAGTAGACCCAGGCCTGCCTTCTGTGAAGCAAGAGCCACCTGACCCAGAGG
AGGACAAGGAGGAGAACAAGGATGATTCTGCCTCCAAATTGGCCCCAGAGGAAGAGGCAGGAGGGGCTGG
CACACCCGTGATCACGGAGATTTTCAGCCTGGGTGGAACCCGCTTCCGAGATACAGCAGTCTGGTTGCCA
AGGTATTACCACCTTGCTCTTGACTGGAAATGCAACTGTGGTTACCACCTGTGCTGCAGGTCCGTCCTGG
TTCCCTAGTAATGAACTAGTCCGTAACTTGAAAGTATTTCGATTTCTTGGCTTTATATATCTTGTGGAAA
GGACGATCGGATGCGGAGGGCGCATGTAATACGCGTTAAGTCGACAATCAACCTCTGGATTACAAAATTT
GTGAAAGATTGACTGGTATTCTTAACTATGTTGCTCCTTTTACGCTATGTGGATACGCTGCTTTAATGCC
TTTGTATCATGCTATTGCTTCCCGTATGGCTTTCATTTTCTCCTCCTTGTATAAATCCTGGTTGCTGTCT
CTTTATGAGGAGTTGTGGCCCGTTGTCAGGCAACGTGGCGTGGTGTGCACTGTGTTTGCTGACGCAACCC
CCACTGGTTGGGGCATTGCCACCACCTGTCAGCTCCTTTCCGGGACTTTCGCTTTCCCCCTCCCTATTGC
CACGGCGGAACTCATCGCCGCCTGCCTTGCCCGCTGCTGGACAGGGGCTCGGCTGTTGGGCACTGACAAT
TCCGTGGTGTTGTCGGGGAAATCATCGTCCTTTCCTTGGCTGCTCGCCTGTGTTGCCACCTGGATTCTGC
GCGGGACGTCCTTCTGCTACGTCCCTTCGGCCCTCAATCCAGCGGACCTTCCTTCCCGCGGCCTGCTGCC
GGCTCTGCGGCCTCTTCCGCGTCTTCGCCTTCGCCCTCAGACGAGTCGGATCTCCCTTTGGGCCGCCTCC
CCGCGTCGACTTTAAGACCAATGACTTACAAGGCAGCTGTAGATCTTAGCCACTTTTTAAAAGAAAAGGG
GGGACTGGAAGGGCTAATTCACTCCCAACGAAGACAAGATCTGCTTTTTGCTTGTACTGGGTCTCTCTGG
TTAGACCAGATCTGAGCCTGGGAGCTCTCTGGCTAACTAGGGAACCCACTGCTTAAGCCTCAATAAAGCT
TGCCTTGAGTGCTTCAAGTAGTGTGTGCCCGTCTGTTGTGTGACTCTGGTAACTAGAGATCCCTCAGACC
CTTTTAGTCAGTGTGGAAAATCTCTAGCAGTACGTATAGTAGTTCATGTCATCTTATTATTCAGTATTTA
TAACTTGCAAAGAAATGAATATCAGAGAGTGAGAGGAACTTGTTTATTGCAGCTTATAATGGTTACAAAT
AAAGCAATAGCATCACAAATTTCACAAATAAAGCATTTTTTTCACTGCATTCTAGTTGTGGTTTGTCCAA
ACTCATCAATGTATCTTATCATGTCTGGCTCTAGCTATCCCGCCCCTAACTCCGCCCATCCCGCCCCTAA
CTCCGCCCAGTTCCGCCCATTCTCCGCCCCATGGCTGACTAATTTTTTTTATTTATGCAGAGGCCGAGGC
CGCCTCGGCCTCTGAGCTATTCCAGAAGTAGTGAGGAGGCTTTTTTGGAGGCCTAGGGACGTACCCAATT
CGCCCTATAGTGAGTCGTATTACGCGCGCTCACTGGCCGTCGTTTTACAACGTCGTGACTGGGAAAACCC
TGGCGTTACCCAACTTAATCGCCTTGCAGCACATCCCCCTTTCGCCAGCTGGCGTAATAGCGAAGAGGCC
CGCACCGATCGCCCTTCCCAACAGTTGCGCAGCCTGAATGGCGAATGGG
[124 nt withheld, positions 7400-7523]
C
[91 nt withheld, positions 7525-7615]
A
[49 nt withheld, positions 7617-7665]
CCTTTGACGTTGGAGTCCACGTTCTTT
[37 nt withheld, positions 7693-7729]
ACCCTATCTCGGTCTATTCTTTTGATTTATAAGGGATTTTGCCGATTTCGGCCTATTGGTTAAAAAATGA
GCTGATTTAACAAAAATTTAACGCGAATTTTAACAAAATATTAACGCTTACAATTTAGGTGGCACTTTTC
GGGGAAATGTGCGCGGAACCCCTATTTGTTTATTTTTCTAAATACATTCAAATATGTATCCGCTCATGAG
ACAATAACCCTGATAAATGCTTCAATAATATTGAAAAAGGAAGAGTATGAGTATTCAACATTTCCGTGTC
GCCCTTATTCCCTTTTTTGCGGCATTTTGCCTTCCTGTTTTTGCTCACCCAGAAACGCTGGTGAAAGTAA
AAGATGCTGAAGATCAGTTGGGTGCACGAGTGGGTTACATCGAACTGGATCTCAACAGCGGTAAGATCCT
TGAGAGTTTTCGCCCCGAAGAACGTTTTCCAATGATGAGCACTTTTAAAGTTCTGCTATGTGGCGCGGTA
TTATCCCGTATTGACGCCGGGCAAGAGCAACTCGGTCGCCGCATACACTATTCTCAGAATGACTTGGTTG
AGTACTCACCAGTCACAGAAAAGCATCTTACGGATGGCATGACAGTAAGAGAATTATGCAGTGCTGCCAT
AACCATGAGTGATAACACTGCGGCCAACTTACTTCTGACAACGATCGGAGGACCGAAGGAGCTAACCGCT
TTTTTGCACAACATGGGGGATCATGTAACTCGCCTTGATCGTTGGGAACCGGAGCTGAATGAAGCCATAC
CAAACGACGAGCGTGACACCACGATGCCTGTAGCAATGGCAACAACGTTGCGCAAACTATTAACTGGCGA
ACTACTTACTCTAGCTTCCCGGCAACAATTAATAGACTGGATGGAGGCGGATAAAGTTGCAGGACCACTT
CTGCGCTCGGCCCTTCCGGCTGGCTGGTTTATTGCTGATAAATCTGGAGCCGGTGAGCGTGGGTCTCGCG
GTATCATTGCAGCACTGGGGCCAGATGGTAAGCCCTCCCGTATCGTAGTTATCTACACGACGGGGAGTCA
GGCAACTATGGATGAACGAAATAGACAGATCGCTGAGATAGGTGCCTCACTGATTAAGCATTGGTAACTG
TCAGACCAAGTTTACTCATATATACTTTAGATTGATTTAAAACTTCATTTTTAATTTAAAAGGATCTAGG
TGAAGATCCTTTTTGATAATCTCATGACCAAAATCCCTTAACGTGAGTTTTCGTTCCACTGAGCGTCAGA
CCCCGTAGAAAAGATCAAAGGATCTTCTTGAGATCCTTTTTTTCTGCGCGTAATCTGCTGCTTGCAAACA
AAAAAACCACCGCTACCAGCGGTGGTTTGTTTGCCGGATCAAGAGCTACCAACTCTTTTTCCGAAGGTAA
CTGGCTTCAGCAGAGCGCAGATACCAAATACTGTTCTTCTAGTGTAGCCGTAGTTAGGCCACCACTTCAA
GAACTCTGTAGCACCGCCTACATACCTCGCTCTGCTAATCCTGTTACCAGTGGCTGCTGCCAGTGGCGAT
AAGTCGTGTCTTACCGGGTTGGACTCAAGACGATAGTTACCGGATAAGGCGCAGCGGTCGGGCTGAACGG
GGGGTTCGTGCACACAGCCCAGCTTGGAGCGAACGACCTACACCGAACTGAGATACCTACAGCGTGAGCT
ATGAGAAAGCGCCACGCTTCCCGAAGGGAGAAAGGCGGACAGGTATCCGGTAAGCGGCAGGGTCGGAACA
GGAGAGCGCACGAGGGAGCTTCCAGGGGGAAACGCCTGGTATCTTTATAGTCCTGTCGGGTTTCGCCACC
TCTGACTTGAGCGTCGATTTTTGTGATGCTCGTCAGGGGGGCGGAGCCTATGGAAAAACGCCAGCAACGC
GGCCTTTTTACGGTTCCTGGCCTTTTGCTGGCCTTTTGCTCACATGTTCTTTCCTGCGTTATCCCCTGAT
TCTGTGGATAACCGTATTACCGCCTTTGAGTGAGCTGATACCGCTCGCCGCAGCCGAACGACCGAGCGCA
GCGAGTCAGTGAGCGAGGAAGCGGAAGAGCGCCCAATACGCAAACCGCCTCTCCCCGCGCGTTGGCCGAT
TCATTAATGCAGCTGGCACGACAGGTTTCCCGACTGGAAAGCGGGCAGTGAGCGCAACGCAATTAATGTG
AGTTAGCTCACTCATTAGGCACCCCAGGCTTTACACTTTATGCTTCCGGCTCGTATGTTGTGTGGAATTG
TGAGCGGATAACAATTTCACACAGGAAACAGCTATGACCATGATTACGCCAAGCGCGCAATTAACCCTCA
CTAAAGGGAACAAAAGCTGGAGCTGCAAGC
Features (pLannotate 1.2.2; 31 found; start..end, strand, type, name):
      5..231     +  promoter       RSV promoter: Rous sarcoma virus enhancer/promoter
    232..412     +  LTR            5' LTR (truncated): truncated 5' long terminal repeat (LTR) from HIV-1
    459..584     +  misc_feature   HIV-1 Ψ: packaging signal of human immunodeficiency virus type 1
    568..931     +  CDS            HIV-1 gag (fragment): gag protein from human immunodeficiency virus 1; gag
   1077..1310    +  misc_feature   RRE: The Rev response element (RRE) of HIV-1 allows for Rev-dependent mRNA export from the nucleus to the cytoplasm.
   1687..1713    +  CDS            Rev (fragment): human immunodeficiency virus 1 (HIV-1) Rev protein; rev; enhances nuclear export of unspliced and incompletely spliced viral mRNAs
   1720..1743    +  promoter       SV40 promoter (fragment): SV40 early promoter
   1744..1815    +  promoter       SV40 promoter (fragment): SV40 enhancer and early promoter
   1839..1974    +  rep_origin     SV40 ori: SV40 origin of replication
   2020..2616    +  CDS            PuroR (fragment): puromycin N-acetyltransferase; pac from Streptomyces; confers resistance to puromycin
   2665..2782    +  misc_feature   cPPT/CTS: central polypurine tract and central termination sequence of HIV-1
   2847..2913    +  CDS            small t antigen (fragment): SV40 (simian virus 40) small t antigen
   2920..4098    +  promoter       EF-1α promoter: strong constitutive promoter for human elongation factor EF-1α
   4115..5743    +  CDS            MBD1 (fragment): MBD1_HUMAN - Also known as CXXC3, PCM1. Experimental evidence at protein level: Swiss-Prot protein existence level 1. Transcriptional repressor that binds CpG islands in promoters where the DNA is methylated at position 5 of cytosine within CpG dinucleotides. Binding is abolished by the presence of 7-mG that is produced by DNA damage by methylmethanesulfonate (MMS). Acts as transcriptional repressor and plays a role in gene silencing by recruiting ATF7IP, which in turn recruits factors such as the histone methyltransferase SETDB1. Probably forms a complex with SETDB1 and ATF7IP that represses
   5831..5884    +  promoter       U6 promoter (fragment): RNA polymerase III promoter for human U6 snRNA
   5926..6514    +  misc_feature   WPRE: woodchuck hepatitis virus posttranscriptional regulatory element
   6565..6584    +  misc_feature   cPPT/CTS (fragment): central polypurine tract and central termination sequence of HIV-1
   6586..6819    +  LTR            3' LTR (ΔU3): self-inactivating 3' long terminal repeat (LTR) from HIV-1
   6897..7018    +  polyA_signal   SV40 poly(A) signal: SV40 polyadenylation signal
   7058..7193    +  rep_origin     SV40 ori: SV40 origin of replication
   7214..7232    -  promoter       T7 promoter: promoter for bacteriophage T7 RNA polymerase
   7240..7395    +  CDS            lacZα (fragment): LacZα fragment of β-galactosidase; lacZ fragment
   7400..7828    +  rep_origin     f1 ori (sequence partly withheld): f1 bacteriophage origin of replication; arrow indicates direction of (+) strand synthesis
   7881..7985    +  promoter       AmpR promoter: bla
   7986..8846    +  CDS            AmpR: β-lactamase; bla; confers resistance to ampicillin, carbenicillin, and related antibiotics
   9017..9605    +  rep_origin     ori: high-copy-number ColE1/pMB1/pBR322/pUC origin of replication
   9788..9880    +  CDS            lacI (fragment): lac repressor; lacI; The lac repressor binds to the lac operator to inhibit transcription in E. coli. This inhibition can be relieved by adding lactose or isopropyl-β-D-thiogalactopyranoside (IPTG).
   9893..9914    +  protein_bind   CAP binding site: CAP binding activates transcription in the presence of cAMP. E. coli catabolite activator protein
   9929..9959    +  promoter       lac promoter: promoter for the E. coli lac operon
   9967..9983    +  protein_bind   lac operator: The lac repressor binds to the lac operator to inhibit transcription in E. coli. This inhibition can be relieved by adding lactose or isopropyl-β-D-thiogalactopyranoside (IPTG). lac repressor encoded by lacI
  10028..10046   +  promoter       T3 promoter: promoter for bacteriophage T3 RNA polymerase
