[The description below was written by a language model from this plasmid's Addgene catalogue record and pLannotate feature annotations shown in this document.]
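Description:
TFORF2383 is a lentiviral mammalian expression plasmid built on the pLX_TRC317 backbone and belongs to a barcoded library of transcription factor open reading frames. It carries the human MBD1 coding sequence, a methyl-CpG-binding transcriptional repressor also known as CXXC3 or PCM1. The depositor's notes tie it to a specific RefSeq/Ensembl transcript isoform and state that the ORF was produced by gene synthesis. In bacteria the plasmid is maintained through a high-copy ColE1/pUC-type origin and selected with ampicillin via β-lactamase. An f1 origin and remnants of a lac/lacZα cloning region with T3 and T7 promoters also sit in the backbone. The depositor warns that the plasmid can recombine during propagation, as is common for LTR-containing vectors.

The viral portion follows a third-generation, self-inactivating layout. An RSV promoter drives a truncated HIV-1 5' LTR, followed by the Ψ packaging signal with a gag fragment, the Rev response element, a cPPT/CTS and a ΔU3 3' LTR with a downstream SV40 polyadenylation signal. Two expression units lie between the LTRs. An SV40 early promoter/origin drives puromycin N-acetyltransferase for selection of transduced cells, and the strong constitutive EF-1α promoter drives MBD1, with a WPRE downstream to enhance transcript stability and expression. According to the catalogue entry, each library member carries a unique 24-bp barcode, but the feature table does not annotate it. A short U6-promoter fragment called between the ORF and the WPRE is probably residual sequence rather than a functional Pol III unit.

The construct is intended for stable MBD1 overexpression, either alone or in pooled screens where barcode readout identifies which transcription factor each cell received, as in directed differentiation studies.
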