Addgene plasmid #143369: TFORF2383
Purpose: Lentiviral vector for overexpressing transcription factor ORFs with unique 24-bp barcodes. Barcodes facilitate identification of transcription factors in pooled screens.
Depositing lab: Feng Zhang. Depositing organization: Broad Institute. Publication: A transcription factor atlas of directed differentiation. Joung J, Ma S, Tay T, Geiger-Schuller KR, Kirchgatterer PC, Verdine VK, Guo B, Arias-Garcia MA, Allen WE, Singh A, Kuksenko O, Abudayyeh OO, Gootenberg JS, Fu Z, Macrae RK, Buenrostro JD, Regev A, Zhang F. Cell. 2023 Jan 5;186(1):209-229.e26. doi: 10.1016/j.cell.2022.11.026. PubMed 36608654.
Backbone
  Vector backbone: pLX_TRC317
  Backbone manufacturer: Broad Institute Genetic Perturbation Platform
  Backbone size w/o insert (bp): 8264
  Vector type: Mammalian Expression, Lentiviral
  Selectable markers: Puromycin
Growth in bacteria
  Bacterial resistance: Ampicillin, 100 μg/mL
  Growth temperature: 37°C
  Growth strain: NEB Stable
  Copy number: High Copy
Gene/Insert
  Gene/Insert name: MBD1
  Species: H. sapiens (human)
  Insert size (bp): 1805
  Entrez Gene: MBD1 (a.k.a. CXXC3, PCM1, RFT)
  Promoter: EF1a
  Cloning method: Unknown
  Sequencing primers: 5′ GGGTGGAGACTGAAGTTAGGCCAG; 3′ CACATAGCGTAAAAGGAGCAACATAG
Terms and licenses: Academic/Nonprofit Terms; Industry Terms: Not Available to Industry
Depositor comments: NM_001204141,ENST00000585672 . The transcription factor ORF portion of this plasmid was synthesized by Genewiz. Please test multiple small colonies in case of plasmid recombination. To make this collection available in a timely manner, a portion of this collection was not fully sequenced by Addgene. If an Addgene verified full plasmid sequence is not available, please contact us prior to placing an order to request the full sequence.
How to cite: TFORF2383 was a gift from Feng Zhang (Addgene plasmid # 143369 ; http://n2t.net/addgene:143369 ; RRID:Addgene_143369)
