>Addgene plasmid #143369 | TFORF2383 | depositor partial sequence | sequence record 282245 | Insert
ACCGCCACCATGGCTGAGGACTGGCTGGACTGCCCGGCCCTGGGCCCTGGCTGGAAGCGCCGCGAAGTCT
TTCGCAAGTCAGGGGCCACCTGTGGACGCTCAGACACCTATTACCAGAGCCCCACAGGAGACAGGATCCG
AAGCAAAGTTGAGCTGACTCGATACCTGGGCCCTGCGTGTGATCTCACCCTCTTCGACTTCAAACAAGGC
ATCTTGTGCTATCCAGCCCCCAAGGCCCATCCCGTGGCGGTTGCCAGCAAGAAGCGAAAGAAGCCTTCAA
GGCCAGCCAAGACTCGGAAACGTCAGGTTGGACCCCAGAGTGGTGAGGTCAGGAAGGAGGCCCCGAGGGA
TGAGACCAAGGCTGACACTGACACAGCCCCAGCTTCATTCCCTGCTCCTGGGTGCTGTGAGAACTGTGGA
ATCAGCTTCTCAGGGGATGGCACCCAAAGGCAGCGGCTCAAAACGTTGTGCAAAGACTGTCGAGCACAGA
GAATTGCCTTCAACCGGGAACAGAGAATGTTTAAGAGCCGAGGGTGTGGAGTATGCCGGGGCTGTCAGAC
CCAAGAGGATTGTGGCCATTGCCCCATCTGCCTTCGCCCTCCCCGCCCTGGTCTCAGGCGCCAGTGGAAA
TGTGTCCAGCGACGTTGCCTACGGGGTAAACATGCCCGCCGCAAGGGAGGCTGTGACTCCAAGATGGCTG
CCAGGCGGCGCCCCGGAGCCCAGCCACTGCCTCCACCACCCCCATCACAGTCCCCAGAGCCCACAGAGCC
GCACCCCAGAGCCCTGGCCCCCTCGCCACCTGCCGAGTTCATCTATTACTGTGTAGACGAGGACGAGCTA
CCCTACACGAACCGCCGGCAGAACCGCAAGTGCGGGGCCTGTGCAGCCTGCCTACGGCGGATGGACTGTG
GCCGCTGCGACTTCTGCTGCGACAAGCCCAAATTCGGGGGCAGCAACCAGAAGCGCCAGAAGTGTCGTTG
GCGCCAATGCCTGCAGTTTGCCATGAAGCGGCTGCTGCCCAGTGTCTGGTCAGAGTCTGAGGATGGGGCA
GGATCGCCCCCACCTTACCGTCGTCGAAAGAGGCCCAGCTCTGCCCGACGGCACCATCTTGGCCCTACCT
TGAAGCCCACCTTGGCTACACGCACAGCCCAACCAGACCATACCCAGGCTCCAACGAAGCAGGAAGCAGG
TGGTGGCTTTGTGCTGCCCCCGCCTGGCACTGACCTTGTGTTTTTACGGGAAGGCGCAAGCAGTCCTGTG
CAGGTGCCGGGCCCTGTTGCAGCTTCCACAGAAGCCCTGTTGCAGGAGGCCCAGTGCTCTGGCCTGAGTT
GGGTTGTGGCCTTACCCCAGGTGAAGCAAGAGAAGGCGGATACCCAGGACGAGTGGACACCAGGCACAGC
TGTCCTGACTTCTCCCGTATTGGTGCCTGGCTGCCCTAGCAAGGCAGTAGACCCAGGCCTGCCTTCTGTG
AAGCAAGAGCCACCTGACCCAGAGGAGGACAAGGAGGAGAACAAGGATGATTCTGCCTCCAAATTGGCCC
CAGAGGAAGAGGCAGGAGGGGCTGGCACACCCGTGATCACGGAGATTTTCAGCCTGGGTGGAACCCGCTT
CCGAGATACAGCAGTCTGGTTGCCAAGGTATTACCACCTTGCTCTTGACTGGAAATGCAACTGTGGTTAC
CACCTGTGCTGCAGGTCCGTCCTGGTTCCCTAGTAATGAACTAGTCCGTAACTTGAAAGTATTTCGATTT
CTTGGCTTTATATATCTTGTGGAAAGGACGATCGGATGCGGAGGGCGCATGTAAT
