>Addgene plasmid #143369 | TFORF2383 | depositor partial sequence | sequence record 282246 | Barcode
TCGGATGCGGAGGGCGCATGTAAT
